Addgene plasmid #244109: pAAV.CAG.(cyto).cpSFGFP.HaloTag
Purpose: Cytosolic expression of non-responsive circularly permuted Super Folder GFP
Depositing lab: Tim Brown & HHMI-JRC Tool Translation Team. Depositing organization: HHMI, Janelia Research Campus. Publication: iGlucoSnFR2: A genetically encoded fluorescent sensor for measuring intracellular or extracellular glucose in vivo in mouse brain. Marvin JS, Machler P, Meng C, Ates T, Patel RH, Adhikari R, Makurath MA, Ku Z, Feliciano D, Atasoy D, Cui G, Kleinfeld D, Brown TA. Sci Adv. 2025 Nov 14;11(46):eadz3889. doi: 10.1126/sciadv.adz3889. Epub 2025 Nov 12. PubMed 41223288.
Backbone
  Vector backbone: pAAV
  Vector type: AAV
Growth in bacteria
  Bacterial resistance: Ampicillin, 100 μg/mL
  Growth temperature: 37°C
  Growth strain: NEB Stable
  Copy number: High Copy
Gene/Insert
  Gene/Insert name: cpSFGFP
  Species: M. musculus (mouse), Synthetic
  Tag / fusion protein: HaloTag (C terminal on insert)
  Cloning method: Restriction Enzyme; 5′ cloning site Unknown (unknown if destroyed)
Terms and licenses: Academic/Nonprofit Terms; Industry Terms: Not Available to Industry
How to cite: pAAV.CAG.(cyto).cpSFGFP.HaloTag was a gift from Tim Brown & HHMI-JRC Tool Translation Team (Addgene plasmid # 244109 ; http://n2t.net/addgene:244109 ; RRID:Addgene_244109)
