[The description below was written by a language model from this plasmid's Addgene catalogue record and pLannotate feature annotations shown in this document.]
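Description:
pAAV.CAG.(cyto).cpSFGFP.HaloTag is an adeno-associated virus transfer plasmid built on a pAAV backbone, in which two AAV2 inverted terminal repeats flank a mammalian expression cassette so that it can be packaged into recombinant AAV particles for gene delivery. The bacterial portion outside the ITRs carries a high-copy ColE1/pUC-type origin, an f1 phage origin, and a β-lactamase gene under its own promoter for ampicillin selection. Short lacI and lacZα fragments next to the ITRs appear to be backbone remnants. The record lists a recombination-tolerant E. coli strain for propagation, a common choice for repeat-containing ITR plasmids.

The cassette is driven by the CAG promoter, annotated here as a CMV enhancer fragment, the chicken β-actin promoter and chimeric chicken β-actin/rabbit β-globin intron sequence, which gives strong, broad expression in mammalian cells. It expresses circularly permuted superfolder GFP (matched by the annotation tool to a circularly permuted EGFP) fused at its C terminus to HaloTag. The tool labels HaloTag as the dhaA haloalkane dehalogenase, the enzyme from which it was engineered. HaloTag covalently binds chloroalkane ligands, so the protein can be labelled with a second dye independently of the GFP signal. A WPRE downstream of the coding sequence enhances transcript stability and expression, and an SV40 polyadenylation signal follows it; that signal is annotated on the reverse strand.

The name and stated purpose indicate cytosolic expression of a non-responsive fluorescent protein. As the plasmid was deposited alongside a genetically encoded glucose sensor, it probably serves as a ligand-insensitive control for sensor imaging, though the record does not say so explicitly.
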