Features (pLannotate 1.2.2; 18 found; start..end, strand, type, name):
     61..194     +  repeat_region  AAV2 ITR: inverted terminal repeat of adeno-associated virus serotype 2 inverted
    188..244     -  CDS            lacI (fragment): lac repressor; lacI; The lac repressor binds to the lac operator to inhibit transcription in E. coli. This inhibition can be relieved by adding lactose or isopropyl-β-D-thiogalactopyranoside (IPTG).
    427..1015    -  rep_origin     ori: high-copy-number ColE1/pMB1/pBR322/pUC origin of replication
   1186..2046    -  CDS            AmpR: β-lactamase; bla; confers resistance to ampicillin, carbenicillin, and related antibiotics
   2047..2151    -  promoter       AmpR promoter: bla
   2204..2632    -  rep_origin     f1 ori (sequence partly withheld): f1 bacteriophage origin of replication; arrow indicates direction of (+) strand synthesis
   2637..2706    -  CDS            lacZα (fragment): LacZα fragment of β-galactosidase; lacZ fragment
   2701..2833    -  repeat_region  AAV2 ITR (fragment): inverted terminal repeat of adeno-associated virus serotype 2 inverted
   2896..3144    +  enhancer       CMV enhancer (fragment): human cytomegalovirus immediate early enhancer
   3146..3423    +  promoter       chicken β-actin promoter: No description available
   3424..3559    +  intron         hybrid intron (fragment): hybrid between chicken β-actin (CBA) and minute virus of mice (MMV) introns (Gray et al., 2011)
   3648..3778    +  intron         chimeric intron (fragment): chimera between introns from chicken β-actin and rabbit β-globin
   3776..3838    +  CDS            HBB (fragment): HBB_LEPEU - Experimental evidence at protein level: Swiss-Prot protein existence level 1. Involved in oxygen transport from the lung to the various peripheral tissues. From Lepus europaeus (European hare).
   3854..4582    +  CDS            cEGFP: cEGFP is a basic (constitutively fluorescent) green fluorescent protein published in 2008, derived from Aequorea victoria.
   4637..5515    +  CDS            dhaA: DHAA_PSEPV - Experimental evidence at protein level: Swiss-Prot protein existence level 1. Catalyzes hydrolytic cleavage of carbon-halogen bonds in halogenated aliphatic compounds, leading to the formation of the corresponding primary alcohols, halide ions and protons. Has a broad substrate specificity, as it is able to dehalogenate mono- and di- chlorinated and brominated alkanes (up to at least C10), and the two isomers of 1,3-dichloropropene to 3-chloroallyl alcohol; the highest activity was found with 1,2-dibromoethane, while no activity was observed with the analog 1,2-dichloroethane. Fro
   5568..6156    +  misc_feature   WPRE: woodchuck hepatitis virus posttranscriptional regulatory element
   6199..6320    -  polyA_signal   SV40 poly(A) signal: SV40 polyadenylation signal
   6343..6411    -  CDS            large T antigen (fragment): large T antigen from SV40 (simian virus 40)
>Addgene plasmid #244109 | pAAV.CAG.(cyto).cpSFGFP.HaloTag | addgene full sequence | sequence record 494274 | Addgene NGS Result
GGATCTTCCTAGAGCATGGCTACGTAGATAAGTAGCATGGCGGGTTAATCATTAACTACAAGGAACCCCT
AGTGATGGAGTTGGCCACTCCCTCTCTGCGCGCTCGCTCGCTCACTGAGGCCGGGCGACCAAAGGTCGCC
CGACGCCCGGGCTTTGCCCGGGCGGCCTCAGTGAGCGAGCGAGCGCGCAGCTGCATTAATGAATCGGCCA
ACGCGCGGGGAGAGGCGGTTTGCGTATTGGGCGCTCTTCCGCTTCCTCGCTCACTGACTCGCTGCGCTCG
GTCGTTCGGCTGCGGCGAGCGGTATCAGCTCACTCAAAGGCGGTAATACGGTTATCCACAGAATCAGGGG
ATAACGCAGGAAAGAACATGTGAGCAAAAGGCCAGCAAAAGGCCAGGAACCGTAAAAAGGCCGCGTTGCT
GGCGTTTTTCCATAGGCTCCGCCCCCCTGACGAGCATCACAAAAATCGACGCTCAAGTCAGAGGTGGCGA
AACCCGACAGGACTATAAAGATACCAGGCGTTTCCCCCTGGAAGCTCCCTCGTGCGCTCTCCTGTTCCGA
CCCTGCCGCTTACCGGATACCTGTCCGCCTTTCTCCCTTCGGGAAGCGTGGCGCTTTCTCATAGCTCACG
CTGTAGGTATCTCAGTTCGGTGTAGGTCGTTCGCTCCAAGCTGGGCTGTGTGCACGAACCCCCCGTTCAG
CCCGACCGCTGCGCCTTATCCGGTAACTATCGTCTTGAGTCCAACCCGGTAAGACACGACTTATCGCCAC
TGGCAGCAGCCACTGGTAACAGGATTAGCAGAGCGAGGTATGTAGGCGGTGCTACAGAGTTCTTGAAGTG
GTGGCCTAACTACGGCTACACTAGAAGAACAGTATTTGGTATCTGCGCTCTGCTGAAGCCAGTTACCTTC
GGAAAAAGAGTTGGTAGCTCTTGATCCGGCAAACAAACCACCGCTGGTAGCGGTGGTTTTTTTGTTTGCA
AGCAGCAGATTACGCGCAGAAAAAAAGGATCTCAAGAAGATCCTTTGATCTTTTCTACGGGGTCTGACGC
TCAGTGGAACGAAAACTCACGTTAAGGGATTTTGGTCATGAGATTATCAAAAAGGATCTTCACCTAGATC
CTTTTAAATTAAAAATGAAGTTTTAAATCAATCTAAAGTATATATGAGTAAACTTGGTCTGACAGTTACC
AATGCTTAATCAGTGAGGCACCTATCTCAGCGATCTGTCTATTTCGTTCATCCATAGTTGCCTGACTCCC
CGTCGTGTAGATAACTACGATACGGGAGGGCTTACCATCTGGCCCCAGTGCTGCAATGATACCGCGAGAC
CCACGCTCACCGGCTCCAGATTTATCAGCAATAAACCAGCCAGCCGGAAGGGCCGAGCGCAGAAGTGGTC
CTGCAACTTTATCCGCCTCCATCCAGTCTATTAATTGTTGCCGGGAAGCTAGAGTAAGTAGTTCGCCAGT
TAATAGTTTGCGCAACGTTGTTGCCATTGCTACAGGCATCGTGGTGTCACGCTCGTCGTTTGGTATGGCT
TCATTCAGCTCCGGTTCCCAACGATCAAGGCGAGTTACATGATCCCCCATGTTGTGCAAAAAAGCGGTTA
GCTCCTTCGGTCCTCCGATCGTTGTCAGAAGTAAGTTGGCCGCAGTGTTATCACTCATGGTTATGGCAGC
ACTGCATAATTCTCTTACTGTCATGCCATCCGTAAGATGCTTTTCTGTGACTGGTGAGTACTCAACCAAG
TCATTCTGAGAATAGTGTATGCGGCGACCGAGTTGCTCTTGCCCGGCGTCAATACGGGATAATACCGCGC
CACATAGCAGAACTTTAAAAGTGCTCATCATTGGAAAACGTTCTTCGAGGCGAAAACTCTCAAGGATCTT
ACCGCTGTTGAGATCCAGTTCGATGTAACCCACTCGTGCACCCAACTGATCTTCAGCATCTTTTACTTTC
ACCAGCGTTTCTGGGTGAGCAAAAACAGGAAGGCAAAATGCCGCAAAAAAGGGAATAAGGGCGACACGGA
AATGTTGAATACTCATACTCTTCCTTTTTCAATATTATTGAAGCATTTATCAGGGTTATTGTCTCATGAG
CGGATACATATTTGAATGTATTTAGAAAAATAAACAAATAGGGGTTCCGCGCACATTTCCCCGAAAAGTG
CCACCTAAATTGTAAGCGTTAATATTTTGTTAAAATTCGCGTTAAATTTTTGTTAAATCAGCTCATTTTT
TAACCAATAGGCCGAAATCGGCAAAATCCCTTATAAATCAAAAGAATAGACCGAGATAGGGT
[37 nt withheld, positions 2303-2339]
AAAGAACGTGGACTCCAACGTCAAAGG
[49 nt withheld, positions 2367-2415]
T
[91 nt withheld, positions 2417-2507]
G
[124 nt withheld, positions 2509-2632]
CCCATTCGCCATTCAGGCTGCGCAACTGTTGGGAAGGGCGATCGGTGCGGGCCTCTTCGCTATTACGCCA
GCTGCGCGCTCGCTCGCTCACTGAGGCCGCCCGGGCAAAGCCCGGGCGTCGGGCGACCTTTGGTCGCCCG
GCCTCAGTGAGCGAGCGAGCGCGCAGAGAGGGAGTGGCCAACTCCATCACTAGGGGTTCCTTGTAGTTAA
TGATTAACCCGCCATGCTACTTATCTACGTAGCCATGCTCTAGGAAGATCGTACCATTGACGTCAATAAT
GACGTATGTTCCCATAGTAACGCCAATAGGGACTTTCCATTGACGTCAATGGGTGGAGTATTTACGGTAA
ACTGCCCACTTGGCAGTACATCAAGTGTATCATATGCCAAGTACGCCCCCTATTGACGTCAATGACGGTA
AATGGCCCGCCTGGCATTATGCCCAGTACATGACCTTATGGGACTTTCCTACTTGGCAGTACATCTACGT
ATTAGTCATCGCTATTACCATGGTCGAGGTGAGCCCCACGTTCTGCTTCACTCTCCCCATCTCCCCCCCC
TCCCCACCCCCAATTTTGTATTTATTTATTTTTTAATTATTTTGTGCAGCGATGGGGGCGGGGGGGGGGG
GGGGGCGCGCGCCAGGCGGGGCGGGGCGGGGCGAGGGGCGGGGCGGGGCGAGGCGGAGAGGTGCGGCGGC
AGCCAATCAGAGCGGCGCGCTCCGAAAGTTTCCTTTTATGGCGAGGCGGCGGCGGCGGCGGCCCTATAAA
AAGCGAAGCGCGCGGCGGGCGGGAGTCGCTGCGCGCTGCCTTCGCCCCGTGCCCCGCTCCGCCGCCGCCT
CGCGCCGCCCGCCCCGGCTCTGACTGACCGCGTTACTCCCACAGGTGAGCGGGCGGGACGGCCCTTCTCC
TCCGGGCTGTAATTAGCGCTTGGTTTAATGACGGCTTGTTTCTTTTCTGTGGCTGCGTGAAAGCCTTGAG
GGGCTCCGGGAGGGCCCTTTGTGCGGGGGGAGCGGCTCGGGGCTGTCCGCGGGGGGACGGCTGCCTTCGG
GGGGGACGGGGCAGGGCGGGGTTCGGCTTCTGGCGTGTGACCGGCGGCTCTAGAGCCTCTGCTAACCATG
TTCATGCCTTCTTCTTTTTCCTACAGCTCCTGGGCAACGTGCTGGTTATTGTGCTGTCTCATCATTTTGG
CAAAGAATTGGATCCCGCCACCATGGGCAGATCTAGCCACAACGTCTATATCATGGCCGACAAGCAGAAG
AACGGCATCAAGGCGAACTTCAAGATCCGCCACAACGTGGAGGACGGCAGCGTGCAGCTCGCCGACCACT
ACCAGCAGAACACCCCCATCGGCGACGGCCCCGTGCTGCTGCCCGACAACCACTACCTGAGCACCCAGTC
CGTGCTGAGCAAAGACCCCAACGAGAAGCGCGATCACATGGTCCTGCTGGAGTTCGTGACCGCCGCCGGG
ATCACTCTCGGCATGGACGAGCTGTACAAGGGCGGTACCGGAGGGAGCATGAGCAAGGGCGAGGAGCTGT
TCACCGGGGTGGTGCCCATCCTGGTCGAGCTGGACGGCGACGTAAACGGCCACAAGTTCAGCGTGCGCGG
CGAGGGCGAGGGCGATGCCACCAACGGCAAGCTGACCCTGAAGTTCATCTGCACCACCGGCAAGCTGCCC
GTGCCCTGGCCCACCCTCGTGACCACCCTGACCTACGGCGTGCAGTGCTTCAGCCGCTACCCCGACCACA
TGAAGCAGCACGACTTCTTCAAGTCCGCCATGCCCGAAGGCTACGTCCAGGAGCGCACCATCAGCTTCAA
GGACGACGGCACCTACAAGACCCGCGCCGAGGTGAAGTTCGAGGGCGACACCCTGGTGAACCGCATCGAG
CTGAAGGGCATCGACTTCAAGGAGGACGGCAACATCCTGGGGCATAAGCTGGAGTACAACTTTAACCTGC
AGGGCGGAGGCTCGGGCGGAGGTGGGTCGGGTGGCGGCGGATCAATGGCCGAGATCGGCACCGGCTTCCC
CTTCGACCCCCACTACGTGGAGGTGCTGGGCGAGCGCATGCACTACGTTGACGTGGGCCCCCGCGACGGC
ACCCCCGTGCTGTTCCTGCACGGCAACCCCACCAGCAGCTACGTGTGGCGCAACATCATCCCCCACGTGG
CCCCCACCCACCGCACTATCGCCCCCGACCTGATCGGCATGGGCAAGAGCGACAAGCCCGACCTGGGCTA
CTTCTTCGACGACCACGTGCGCTTCATGGACGCCTTCATCGAGGCCCTGGGCCTGGAGGAGGTGGTGCTG
GTGATCCACGACTGGGGCAGCGCCCTGGGCTTCCACTGGGCCAAGCGCAACCCCGAGCGCGTGAAGGGCA
TCGCCTTCATGGAGTTCATCCGCCCCATCCCCACCTGGGACGAGTGGCCCGAGTTCGCCCGCGAGACCTT
CCAGGCCTTCCGCACCACCGACGTGGGCCGCAAGCTGATCATCGACCAGAACGTGTTCATCGAGGGCACC
CTGCCCATGGGCGTGGTGCGCCCCCTGACCGAGGTGGAGATGGACCACTACCGCGAGCCCTTCCTGAACC
CCGTGGACCGCGAGCCCCTGTGGCGCTTCCCCAACGAGCTGCCCATCGCCGGCGAGCCCGCCAACATCGT
GGCCCTGGTGGAGGAGTACATGGACTGGCTGCACCAGAGCCCCGTGCCCAAGCTGCTGTTCTGGGGCACC
CCCGGCGTGCTGATCCCCCCCGCCGAGGCCGCCCGCCTGGCCAAGAGCCTGCCCAACGTTAAGGCCGTGG
ACATCGGCCCCGGCCTGAACCTGCTCCAGGAGGACAACCCCGACCTGATCGGCAGCGAGATCGCCCGCTG
GCTGAGCACCCTCGAGATCAGCGGCCATCACCATCACCACCATTAAGAATTCGAAGCTTATCGATAATCA
ACCTCTGGATTACAAAATTTGTGAAAGATTGACTGGTATTCTTAACTATGTTGCTCCTTTTACGCTATGT
GGATACGCTGCTTTAATGCCTTTGTATCATGCTATTGCTTCCCGTATGGCTTTCATTTTCTCCTCCTTGT
ATAAATCCTGGTTGCTGTCTCTTTATGAGGAGTTGTGGCCCGTTGTCAGGCAACGTGGCGTGGTGTGCAC
TGTGTTTGCTGACGCAACCCCCACTGGTTGGGGCATTGCCACCACCTGTCAGCTCCTTTCCGGGACTTTC
GCTTTCCCCCTCCCTATTGCCACGGCGGAACTCATCGCCGCCTGCCTTGCCCGCTGCTGGACAGGGGCTC
GGCTGTTGGGCACTGACAATTCCGTGGTGTTGTCGGGGAAATCATCGTCCTTTCCTTGGCTGCTCGCCTG
TGTTGCCACCTGGATTCTGCGCGGGACGTCCTTCTGCTACGTCCCTTCGGCCCTCAATCCAGCGGACCTT
CCTTCCCGCGGCCTGCTGCCGGCTCTGCGGCCTCTTCCGCGTCTTCGCCTTCGCCCTCAGACGAGTCGGA
TCTCCCTTTGGGCCGCCTCCCCGCATCGATACCGTCGACCCGGGCGGCCGCTTCGAGCAGACATGATAAG
ATACATTGATGAGTTTGGACAAACCACAACTAGAATGCAGTGAAAAAAATGCTTTATTTGTGAAATTTGT
GATGCTATTGCTTTATTTGTAACCATTATAAGCTGCAATAAACAAGTTAACAACAACAATTGCATTCATT
TTATGTTTCAGGTTCAGGGGGAGATGTGGGAGGTTTTTTAAAGCAAGTAAAACCTCTACAAATGTGGTAA
AATCGATAA
